>Addgene plasmid #77966 | YES1 gRNA (BRDN0001487120) | addgene full sequence | sequence record 188744 | Addgene Assembled Sequence
CCCGGGTGCAAAGATGGATAAAGTTTTAAACAGAGAGGAATCTTTGCAGCTAATGGACCTTCTAGGTCTT
GAAAGGAGTGGGAATTGGCTCCGGTGCCCGTCAGTGGGCAGAGCGCACATCGCCCACAGTCCCCGAGAAG
TTGGGGGGAGGGGTCGGCAATTGATCCGGTGCCTAGAGAAGGTGGCGCGGGGTAAACTGGGAAAGTGATG
TCGTGTACTGGCTCCGCCTTTTTCCCGAGGGTGGGGGAGAACCGTATATAAGTGCAGTAGTCGCCGTGAA
CGTTCTTTTTCGCAACGGGTTTGCCGCCAGAACACAGGTAAGTGCCGTGTGTGGTTCCCGCGGGCCTGGC
CTCTTTACGGGTTATGGCCCTTGCGTGCCTTGAATTACTTCCACCTGGCTGCAGTACGTGATTCTTGATC
CCGAGCTTCGGGTTGGAAGTGGGTGGGAGAGTTCGAGGCCTTGCGCTTAAGGAGCCCCTTCGCCTCGTGC
TTGAGTTGAGGCCTGGCCTGGGCGCTGGGGCCGCCGCGTGCGAATCTGGTGGCACCTTCGCGCCTGTCTC
GCTGCTTTCGATAAGTCTCTAGCCATTTAAAATTTTTGATGACCTGCTGCGACGCTTTTTTTCTGGCAAG
ATAGTCTTGTAAATGCGGGCCAAGATCTGCACACTGGTATTTCGGTTTTTGGGGCCGCGGGCGGCGACGG
GGCCCGTGCGTCCCAGCGCACATGTTCGGCGAGGCGGGGCCTGCGAGCGCGGCCACCGAGAATCGGACGG
GGGTAGTCTCAAGCTGGCCGGCCTGCTCTGGTGCCTGGCCTCGCGCCGCCGTGTATCGCCCCGCCCTGGG
CGGCAAGGCTGGCCCGGTCGGCACCAGTTGCGTGAGCGGAAAGATGGCCGCTTCCCGGCCCTGCTGCAGG
GAGCTCAAAATGGAGGACGCGGCGCTCGGGAGAGCGGGCGGGTGAGTCACCCACACAAAGGAAAAGGGCC
TTTCCGTCCTCAGCCGTCGCTTCATGTGACTCCACGGAGTACCGGGCGCCGTCCAGGCACCTCGATTAGT
TCTCGAGCTTTTGGAGTACGTCGTCTTTAGGTTGGGGGGAGGGGTTTTATGCGATGGAGTTTCCCCACAC
TGAGTGGGTGGAGACTGAAGTTAGGCCAGCTTGGCACTTGATGTAATTCTCCTTGGAATTTGCCCTTTTT
GAGTTTGGATCTTGGTTCATTCTCAAGCCTCAGACAGTGGTTCAAAGTTTTTTTCTTCCATTTCAGGTGT
CGTGACGTACGGCCACCATGACCGAGTACAAGCCCACGGTGCGCCTCGCCACCCGCGACGACGTCCCCAG
GGCCGTACGCACCCTCGCCGCCGCGTTCGCCGACTACCCCGCCACGCGCCACACCGTCGATCCGGACCGC
CACATCGAGCGGGTCACCGAGCTGCAAGAACTCTTCCTCACGCGCGTCGGGCTCGACATCGGCAAGGTGT
GGGTCGCGGACGACGGCGCCGCCGTGGCGGTCTGGACCACGCCGGAGAGCGTCGAAGCGGGGGCGGTGTT
CGCCGAGATCGGCCCGCGCATGGCCGAGTTGAGCGGTTCCCGGCTGGCCGCGCAGCAACAGATGGAAGGC
CTCCTGGCGCCGCACCGGCCCAAGGAGCCCGCGTGGTTCCTGGCCACCGTCGGAGTCTCGCCCGACCACC
AGGGCAAGGGTCTGGGCAGCGCCGTCGTGCTCCCCGGAGTGGAGGCGGCCGAGCGCGCCGGGGTGCCCGC
CTTCCTGGAGACCTCCGCGCCCCGCAACCTCCCCTTCTACGAGCGGCTCGGCTTCACCGTCACCGCCGAC
GTCGAGGTGCCCGAAGGACCGCGCACCTGGTGCATGACCCGCAAGCCCGGTGCCTGAACGCGTTAAGTCG
ACAATCAACCTCTGGATTACAAAATTTGTGAAAGATTGACTGGTATTCTTAACTATGTTGCTCCTTTTAC
GCTATGTGGATACGCTGCTTTAATGCCTTTGTATCATGCTATTGCTTCCCGTATGGCTTTCATTTTCTCC
TCCTTGTATAAATCCTGGTTGCTGTCTCTTTATGAGGAGTTGTGGCCCGTTGTCAGGCAACGTGGCGTGG
TGTGCACTGTGTTTGCTGACGCAACCCCCACTGGTTGGGGCATTGCCACCACCTGTCAGCTCCTTTCCGG
GACTTTCGCTTTCCCCCTCCCTATTGCCACGGCGGAACTCATCGCCGCCTGCCTTGCCCGCTGCTGGACA
GGGGCTCGGCTGTTGGGCACTGACAATTCCGTGGTGTTGTCGGGGAAATCATCGTCCTTTCCTTGGCTGC
TCGCCTGTGTTGCCACCTGGATTCTGCGCGGGACGTCCTTCTGCTACGTCCCTTCGGCCCTCAATCCAGC
GGACCTTCCTTCCCGCGGCCTGCTGCCGGCTCTGCGGCCTCTTCCGCGTCTTCGCCTTCGCCCTCAGACG
AGTCGGATCTCCCTTTGGGCCGCCTCCCCGCGTCGACTTTAAGACCAATGACTTACAAGGCAGCTGTAGA
TCTTAGCCACTTTTTAAAAGAAAAGGGGGGACTGGAAGGGCTAATTCACTCCCAACGAAGACAAGATCTG
CTTTTTGCTTGTACTGGGTCTCTCTGGTTAGACCAGATCTGAGCCTGGGAGCTCTCTGGCTAACTAGGGA
ACCCACTGCTTAAGCCTCAATAAAGCTTGCCTTGAGTGCTTCAAGTAGTGTGTGCCCGTCTGTTGTGTGA
CTCTGGTAACTAGAGATCCCTCAGACCCTTTTAGTCAGTGTGGAAAATCTCTAGCAGTACGTATAGTAGT
TCATGTCATCTTATTATTCAGTATTTATAACTTGCAAAGAAATGAATATCAGAGAGTGAGAGGAACTTGT
TTATTGCAGCTTATAATGGTTACAAATAAAGCAATAGCATCACAAATTTCACAAATAAAGCATTTTTTTC
ACTGCATTCTAGTTGTGGTTTGTCCAAACTCATCAATGTATCTTATCATGTCTGGCTCTAGCTATCCCGC
CCCTAACTCCGCCCATCCCGCCCCTAACTCCGCCCAGTTCCGCCCATTCTCCGCCCCATGGCTGACTAAT
TTTTTTTATTTATGCAGAGGCCGAGGCCGCCTCGGCCTCTGAGCTATTCCAGAAGTAGTGAGGAGGCTTT
TTTGGAGGCCTAGGGACGTACCCAATTCGCCCTATAGTGAGTCGTATTACGCGCGCTCACTGGCCGTCGT
TTTACAACGTCGTGACTGGGAAAACCCTGGCGTTACCCAACTTAATCGCCTTGCAGCACATCCCCCTTTC
GCCAGCTGGCGTAATAGCGAAGAGGCCCGCACCGATCGCCCTTCCCAACAGTTGCGCAGCCTGAATGGCG
AATGGG
[124 nt withheld, positions 3367-3490]
C
[91 nt withheld, positions 3492-3582]
A
[49 nt withheld, positions 3584-3632]
CCTTTGACGTTGGAGTCCACGTTCTTT
[37 nt withheld, positions 3660-3696]
ACCCTATCTCGGTCTATTCTTTTGATTTATAAGGGATTTTGCCGATTTCGGCCTATTGGTTAAAAAATGA
GCTGATTTAACAAAAATTTAACGCGAATTTTAACAAAATATTAACGCTTACAATTTAGGTGGCACTTTTC
GGGGAAATGTGCGCGGAACCCCTATTTGTTTATTTTTCTAAATACATTCAAATATGTATCCGCTCATGAG
ACAATAACCCTGATAAATGCTTCAATAATATTGAAAAAGGAAGAGTATGAGTATTCAACATTTCCGTGTC
GCCCTTATTCCCTTTTTTGCGGCATTTTGCCTTCCTGTTTTTGCTCACCCAGAAACGCTGGTGAAAGTAA
AAGATGCTGAAGATCAGTTGGGTGCACGAGTGGGTTACATCGAACTGGATCTCAACAGCGGTAAGATCCT
TGAGAGTTTTCGCCCCGAAGAACGTTTTCCAATGATGAGCACTTTTAAAGTTCTGCTATGTGGCGCGGTA
TTATCCCGTATTGACGCCGGGCAAGAGCAACTCGGTCGCCGCATACACTATTCTCAGAATGACTTGGTTG
AGTACTCACCAGTCACAGAAAAGCATCTTACGGATGGCATGACAGTAAGAGAATTATGCAGTGCTGCCAT
AACCATGAGTGATAACACTGCGGCCAACTTACTTCTGACAACGATCGGAGGACCGAAGGAGCTAACCGCT
TTTTTGCACAACATGGGGGATCATGTAACTCGCCTTGATCGTTGGGAACCGGAGCTGAATGAAGCCATAC
CAAACGACGAGCGTGACACCACGATGCCTGTAGCAATGGCAACAACGTTGCGCAAACTATTAACTGGCGA
ACTACTTACTCTAGCTTCCCGGCAACAATTAATAGACTGGATGGAGGCGGATAAAGTTGCAGGACCACTT
CTGCGCTCGGCCCTTCCGGCTGGCTGGTTTATTGCTGATAAATCTGGAGCCGGTGAGCGTGGGTCTCGCG
GTATCATTGCAGCACTGGGGCCAGATGGTAAGCCCTCCCGTATCGTAGTTATCTACACGACGGGGAGTCA
GGCAACTATGGATGAACGAAATAGACAGATCGCTGAGATAGGTGCCTCACTGATTAAGCATTGGTAACTG
TCAGACCAAGTTTACTCATATATACTTTAGATTGATTTAAAACTTCATTTTTAATTTAAAAGGATCTAGG
TGAAGATCCTTTTTGATAATCTCATGACCAAAATCCCTTAACGTGAGTTTTCGTTCCACTGAGCGTCAGA
CCCCGTAGAAAAGATCAAAGGATCTTCTTGAGATCCTTTTTTTCTGCGCGTAATCTGCTGCTTGCAAACA
AAAAAACCACCGCTACCAGCGGTGGTTTGTTTGCCGGATCAAGAGCTACCAACTCTTTTTCCGAAGGTAA
CTGGCTTCAGCAGAGCGCAGATACCAAATACTGTTCTTCTAGTGTAGCCGTAGTTAGGCCACCACTTCAA
GAACTCTGTAGCACCGCCTACATACCTCGCTCTGCTAATCCTGTTACCAGTGGCTGCTGCCAGTGGCGAT
AAGTCGTGTCTTACCGGGTTGGACTCAAGACGATAGTTACCGGATAAGGCGCAGCGGTCGGGCTGAACGG
GGGGTTCGTGCACACAGCCCAGCTTGGAGCGAACGACCTACACCGAACTGAGATACCTACAGCGTGAGCT
ATGAGAAAGCGCCACGCTTCCCGAAGGGAGAAAGGCGGACAGGTATCCGGTAAGCGGCAGGGTCGGAACA
GGAGAGCGCACGAGGGAGCTTCCAGGGGGAAACGCCTGGTATCTTTATAGTCCTGTCGGGTTTCGCCACC
TCTGACTTGAGCGTCGATTTTTGTGATGCTCGTCAGGGGGGCGGAGCCTATGGAAAAACGCCAGCAACGC
GGCCTTTTTACGGTTCCTGGCCTTTTGCTGGCCTTTTGCTCACATGTTCTTTCCTGCGTTATCCCCTGAT
TCTGTGGATAACCGTATTACCGCCTTTGAGTGAGCTGATACCGCTCGCCGCAGCCGAACGACCGAGCGCA
GCGAGTCAGTGAGCGAGGAAGCGGAAGAGCGCCCAATACGCAAACCGCCTCTCCCCGCGCGTTGGCCGAT
TCATTAATGCAGCTGGCACGACAGGTTTCCCGACTGGAAAGCGGGCAGTGAGCGCAACGCAATTAATGTG
AGTTAGCTCACTCATTAGGCACCCCAGGCTTTACACTTTATGCTTCCGGCTCGTATGTTGTGTGGAATTG
TGAGCGGATAACAATTTCACACAGGAAACAGCTATGACCATGATTACGCCAAGCGCGCAATTAACCCTCA
CTAAAGGGAACAAAAGCTGGAGCTGCAAGCTTAATGTAGTCTTATGCAATACTCTTGTAGTCTTGCAACA
TGGTAACGATGAGTTAGCAACATGCCTTACAAGGAGAGAAAAAGCACCGTGCATGCCGATTGGTGGAAGT
AAGGTGGTACGATCGTGCCTTATTAGGAAGGCAACAGACGGGTCTGACATGGATTGGACGAACCACTGAA
TTGCCGCATTGCAGAGATATTGTATTTAAGTGCCTAGCTCGATACATAAACGGGTCTCTCTGGTTAGACC
AGATCTGAGCCTGGGAGCTCTCTGGCTAACTAGGGAACCCACTGCTTAAGCCTCAATAAAGCTTGCCTTG
AGTGCTTCAAGTAGTGTGTGCCCGTCTGTTGTGTGACTCTGGTAACTAGAGATCCCTCAGACCCTTTTAG
TCAGTGTGGAAAATCTCTAGCAGTGGCGCCCGAACAGGGACTTGAAAGCGAAAGGGAAACCAGAGGAGCT
CTCTCGACGCAGGACTCGGCTTGCTGAAGCGCGCACGGCAAGAGGCGAGGGGCGGCGACTGGTGAGTACG
CCAAAAATTTTGACTAGCGGAGGCTAGAAGGAGAGAGATGGGTGCGAGAGCGTCAGTATTAAGCGGGGGA
GAATTAGATCGCGATGGGAAAAAATTCGGTTAAGGCCAGGGGGAAAGAAAAAATATAAATTAAAACATAT
AGTATGGGCAAGCAGGGAGCTAGAACGATTCGCAGTTAATCCTGGCCTGTTAGAAACATCAGAAGGCTGT
AGACAAATACTGGGACAGCTACAACCATCCCTTCAGACAGGATCAGAAGAACTTAGATCATTATATAATA
CAGTAGCAACCCTCTATTGTGTGCATCAAAGGATAGAGATAAAAGACACCAAGGAAGCTTTAGACAAGAT
AGAGGAAGAGCAAAACAAAAGTAAGACCACCGCACAGCAAGCGGCCGCTGATCTTCAGACCTGGAGGAGG
AGATATGAGGGACAATTGGAGAAGTGAATTATATAAATATAAAGTAGTAAAAATTGAACCATTAGGAGTA
GCACCCACCAAGGCAAAGAGAAGAGTGGTGCAGAGAGAAAAAAGAGCAGTGGGAATAGGAGCTTTGTTCC
TTGGGTTCTTGGGAGCAGCAGGAAGCACTATGGGCGCAGCGTCAATGACGCTGACGGTACAGGCCAGACA
ATTATTGTCTGGTATAGTGCAGCAGCAGAACAATTTGCTGAGGGCTATTGAGGCGCAACAGCATCTGTTG
CAACTCACAGTCTGGGGCATCAAGCAGCTCCAGGCAAGAATCCTGGCTGTGGAAAGATACCTAAAGGATC
AACAGCTCCTGGGGATTTGGGGTTGCTCTGGAAAACTCATTTGCACCACTGCTGTGCCTTGGAATGCTAG
TTGGAGTAATAAATCTCTGGAACAGATTTGGAATCACACGACCTGGATGGAGTGGGACAGAGAAATTAAC
AATTACACAAGCTTAATACACTCCTTAATTGAAGAATCGCAAAACCAGCAAGAAAAGAATGAACAAGAAT
TATTGGAATTAGATAAATGGGCAAGTTTGTGGAATTGGTTTAACATAACAAATTGGCTGTGGTATATAAA
ATTATTCATAATGATAGTAGGAGGCTTGGTAGGTTTAAGAATAGTTTTTGCTGTACTTTCTATAGTGAAT
AGAGTTAGGCAGGGATATTCACCATTATCGTTTCAGACCCACCTCCCAACCCCGAGGGGACCCAGAGAGG
GCCTATTTCCCATGATTCCTTCATATTTGCATATACGATACAAGGCTGTTAGAGAGATAATTAGAATTAA
TTTGACTGTAAACACAAAGATATTAGTACAAAATACGTGACGTAGAAAGTAATAATTTCTTGGGTAGTTT
GCAGTTTTAAAATTATGTTTTAAAATGGACTATCATATGCTTACCGTAACTTGAAAGTATTTCGATTTCT
TGGCTTTATATATCTTGTGGAAAGGACGAAACACCGTCCAAAAGGCGTTACCCCTGGTTTTAGAGCTAGA
AATAGCAAGTTAAAATAAGGCTAGTCCGTTATCAACTTGAAAAAGTGGCACCGAGTCGGTGCTTTTTTAA
GCTTGGCGTAACTAGATCTTGAGACAAATGGCAGTATTCATCCACAATTTTAAAAGAAAAGGGGGGATTG
GGGGGTACAGTGCAGGGGAAAGAATAGTAGACATAATAGCAACAGACATACAAACTAAAGAATTACAAAA
ACAAATTACAAAAATTCAAAATTTTCGGGTTTATTACAGGGACAGCAGAGATCCACTTTGGCGCCGGCTC
GAGGGGG
Features (pLannotate 1.2.2; 29 found; start..end, strand, type, name):
     14..80      +  CDS            small t antigen (fragment): SV40 (simian virus 40) small t antigen
    106..317     +  promoter       EF-1α core promoter: core promoter for human elongation factor EF-1α
    318..1256    +  intron         EF-1α intron A: intron upstream of the start codon of human EF-1α
   1278..1877    +  CDS            PuroR (fragment): puromycin N-acetyltransferase; pac from Streptomyces; confers resistance to puromycin
   1893..2481    +  misc_feature   WPRE: woodchuck hepatitis virus posttranscriptional regulatory element
   2532..2551    +  misc_feature   cPPT/CTS (fragment): central polypurine tract and central termination sequence of HIV-1
   2553..2786    +  LTR            3' LTR (ΔU3): self-inactivating 3' long terminal repeat (LTR) from HIV-1
   2864..2985    +  polyA_signal   SV40 poly(A) signal: SV40 polyadenylation signal
   3025..3160    +  rep_origin     SV40 ori: SV40 origin of replication
   3181..3199    -  promoter       T7 promoter: promoter for bacteriophage T7 RNA polymerase
   3207..3362    +  CDS            lacZα (fragment): LacZα fragment of β-galactosidase; lacZ fragment
   3367..3795    +  rep_origin     f1 ori (sequence partly withheld): f1 bacteriophage origin of replication; arrow indicates direction of (+) strand synthesis
   3848..3952    +  promoter       AmpR promoter: bla
   3953..4813    +  CDS            AmpR: β-lactamase; bla; confers resistance to ampicillin, carbenicillin, and related antibiotics
   4984..5572    +  rep_origin     ori: high-copy-number ColE1/pMB1/pBR322/pUC origin of replication
   5755..5847    +  CDS            lacI (fragment): lac repressor; lacI; The lac repressor binds to the lac operator to inhibit transcription in E. coli. This inhibition can be relieved by adding lactose or isopropyl-β-D-thiogalactopyranoside (IPTG).
   5860..5881    +  protein_bind   CAP binding site: CAP binding activates transcription in the presence of cAMP. E. coli catabolite activator protein
   5896..5926    +  promoter       lac promoter: promoter for the E. coli lac operon
   5934..5950    +  protein_bind   lac operator: The lac repressor binds to the lac operator to inhibit transcription in E. coli. This inhibition can be relieved by adding lactose or isopropyl-β-D-thiogalactopyranoside (IPTG). lac repressor encoded by lacI
   5995..6013    +  promoter       T3 promoter: promoter for bacteriophage T3 RNA polymerase
   6041..6267    +  promoter       RSV promoter: Rous sarcoma virus enhancer/promoter
   6268..6448    +  LTR            5' LTR (truncated): truncated 5' long terminal repeat (LTR) from HIV-1
   6495..6620    +  misc_feature   HIV-1 Ψ: packaging signal of human immunodeficiency virus type 1
   6604..6967    +  CDS            HIV-1 gag (fragment): gag protein from human immunodeficiency virus 1; gag
   7113..7346    +  misc_feature   RRE: The Rev response element (RRE) of HIV-1 allows for Rev-dependent mRNA export from the nucleus to the cytoplasm.
   7723..7749    +  CDS            Rev (fragment): human immunodeficiency virus 1 (HIV-1) Rev protein; rev; enhances nuclear export of unspliced and incompletely spliced viral mRNAs
   7753..7993    +  promoter       U6 promoter: RNA polymerase III promoter for human U6 snRNA
   8023..8098    +  misc_RNA       gRNA scaffold: guide RNA scaffold for the Streptococcus pyogenes CRISPR/Cas9 system
   8154..8271    +  misc_feature   cPPT/CTS: central polypurine tract and central termination sequence of HIV-1
