[The description below was written by a language model from this plasmid's Addgene catalogue record and pLannotate feature annotations shown in this document.]
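Description:
YES1 gRNA (BRDN0001487120) is a third-generation lentiviral guide RNA plasmid built on the lentiGuide-Puro backbone and designed to direct Streptococcus pyogenes Cas9 to the human YES1 gene, which encodes a Src-family kinase also known as c-yes. It belongs to a human kinome gRNA collection whose guides were chosen using optimized design rules for high on-target activity and low off-target effects. In bacteria the 8.3 kb plasmid is maintained at high copy through a ColE1/pUC-type origin and selected with ampicillin via the bla gene. An f1 origin, an SV40 origin and remnants of a lac/T7/T3 cloning region are also annotated in the backbone.

The lentiviral transfer cassette begins with an RSV promoter fused to a truncated HIV-1 5' LTR, which makes genomic RNA production Tat-independent. It continues with the Ψ packaging signal, a gag fragment, the Rev response element and a cPPT/CTS, and ends in a self-inactivating ΔU3 3' LTR followed by an SV40 polyadenylation signal. Within this unit, a human U6 RNA polymerase III promoter drives the YES1-specific spacer joined to the SpCas9 gRNA scaffold. A separate EF-1α promoter with its intron A expresses puromycin N-acetyltransferase for selection of transduced mammalian cells, with a WPRE downstream to enhance transcript expression.

The plasmid does not encode Cas9, so it must be paired with a separate Cas9 vector or used in cells that already express the nuclease. Its typical use is packaging into lentivirus for stable gRNA delivery and YES1 knockout in human cells.
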