Addgene plasmid #77966: YES1 gRNA (BRDN0001487120)
Purpose: 3rd generation lentiviral gRNA plasmid targeting human YES1
Depositing lab: John Doench & David Root. Depositing organization: Broad Institute. Publication: Optimized sgRNA design to maximize activity and minimize off-target effects of CRISPR-Cas9. Doench JG, Fusi N, Sullender M, Hegde M, Vaimberg EW, Donovan KF, Smith I, Tothova Z, Wilen C, Orchard R, Virgin HW, Listgarten J, Root DE. Nat Biotechnol. 2016 Jan 18. doi: 10.1038/nbt.3437. PubMed 26780180.
Backbone
  Vector backbone: lentiGuide-Puro
  Backbone manufacturer: Zhang Lab (Addgene plasmid # 52963)
  Vector type: Mammalian Expression, Lentiviral, CRISPR
  Selectable markers: Puromycin
Growth in bacteria
  Bacterial resistance: Ampicillin, 100 μg/mL
  Growth temperature: 37°C
  Growth strain: DH5alpha
  Copy number: High Copy
Gene/Insert
  Gene/Insert name: YES1 (alt names: YES1; NM_005433.3)
  gRNA/shRNA sequence: TCCAAAAGGCGTTACCCCTG
  Species: H. sapiens (human)
  Entrez Gene: YES1 (a.k.a. HsT441, P61-YES, Yes, c-yes)
  Promoter: hU6
  Cloning method: Unknown
  Sequencing primers: 5′ U6-F; 3′ pS2-R
Terms and licenses: Academic/Nonprofit Terms; Industry Terms: Not Available to Industry
Depositor comments: The gRNA was designed to target the following Genbank reference sequence(s): NM_005433.3. Note that this plasmid does NOT contain Cas9. It should be used in conjunction with lentiCas9-Blast (Addgene #52962) or otherwise with cell lines already expressing Cas9. Browse the full kinome gRNA library at http://www.addgene.org/pooled-library/broadgpp-human-kinome/ or visit http://www.broadinstitute.org/rnai/public/ for detailed protocols and information.
How to cite: YES1 gRNA (BRDN0001487120) was a gift from John Doench & David Root (Addgene plasmid # 77966 ; http://n2t.net/addgene:77966 ; RRID:Addgene_77966)
