>Addgene plasmid #77966 | YES1 gRNA (BRDN0001487120) | depositor partial sequence | sequence record 145426 | Target Sequence
TCCAAAAGGCGTTACCCCTG
