>Addgene plasmid #77966 | YES1 gRNA (BRDN0001487120) | addgene partial sequence | sequence record 188743 | hU6-F
AATACGTGACGTAGAAAGTAATAATTTCTTGGGTAGTTTGCAGTTTTAAAATTATGTTTTAAAATGGACT
ATCATATGCTTACCGTAACTTGAAAGTATTTCGATTTCTTGGCTTTATATATCTTGTGGAAAGGACGAAA
CACCGTCCAAAAGGCGTTACCCCTGGTTTTAGAGCTAGAAATAGCAAGTTAAAATAAGGCTAGTCCGTTA
TCAACTTGAAAAAGTGGCACCGAGTCGGTGCTTTTTTAAGCTTGGCGTAACTAGATCTTGAGACAAATGG
CAGTATTCATCCACAATTTTAAAAGAAAAGGGGGGATTGGGGGGTACAGTGCAGGGGAAAGAATAGTAGA
CATAATAGCAACAGACATACAAACTAAAGAATTACAAAAACAAATTACAAAAATTCAAAATTTTCGGGTT
TATTACAGGGACAGCAGAGATCCACTTTGGCGCCGGCTCGAGGGGGCCCGGGTGCAAAGATGGATAAAGT
TTTAAACAGAGAGGAATCTTTGCAGCTAATGGACCTTCTAGGTCTTGAAAGGAGTGGGAATTGGCTCCGG
TGCCCGTCAG
